Addgene plasmid #203031: Salsa-BC190-P2H10
Purpose: Expression of barcoded reporter plasmid for PRESTO-Salsa; EGFP/BC190
Depositing lab: Noah Palm. Depositing organization: Yale University. Publication: Highly multiplexed bioactivity screening reveals human and microbiota metabolome-GPCRome interactions. Chen H, Rosen CE, Gonzalez-Hernandez JA, Song D, Potempa J, Ring AM, Palm NW. Cell. 2023 Jul 6;186(14):3095-3110.e19. doi: 10.1016/j.cell.2023.05.024. Epub 2023 Jun 14. PubMed 37321219.
Backbone
  Vector backbone: pCER206
  Vector type: Mammalian Expression
Growth in bacteria
  Bacterial resistance: Ampicillin, 100 μg/mL
  Growth temperature: 37°C
  Growth strain: DH5alpha
  Copy number: High Copy
Gene/Insert
  Gene/Insert name: EGFP/BC190
  Species: Synthetic
  Insert size (bp): 730
  Promoter: Tet Response Element (TRE)
  Cloning method: Restriction Enzyme; 5′ cloning site BsrGI (not destroyed); 3′ cloning site HindIII (not destroyed)
  Sequencing primers: 5′ Custom primer (GAAGCGCGATCACATGG)
Terms and licenses: Academic/Nonprofit Terms; Industry Terms: Not Available to Industry
How to cite: Salsa-BC190-P2H10 was a gift from Noah Palm (Addgene plasmid # 203031 ; http://n2t.net/addgene:203031 ; RRID:Addgene_203031)
