[The description below was written by a language model from this plasmid's Addgene catalogue record and pLannotate feature annotations shown in this document.]
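Description:
Salsa-BC190-P2H10 is a 5.1 kb mammalian expression plasmid built on the pCER206 backbone. It serves as one member of a set of barcoded reporter plasmids for PRESTO-Salsa, a highly multiplexed assay for screening GPCR bioactivity. It is propagated in E. coli as a high-copy plasmid through a ColE1/pUC-type origin and is selected with ampicillin via the bla (AmpR) gene and its native promoter. No mammalian selection marker is annotated, apart from short, presumably non-functional fragments of an aminoglycoside phosphotransferase, SV40 large T antigen and lacI that appear to be backbone remnants.

The payload is a synthetic insert of about 730 bp, EGFP/BC190, placed between BsrGI and HindIII sites and driven by a Tet response element. The annotation shows a central block of tetO repeats flanked on one side by a TRE3G-type minimal promoter fragment reading into mammalian codon-optimised EGFP. On the other side, a minimal CMV promoter points in the opposite direction toward a polylinker fragment, a rabbit β-globin intron, β-globin coding remnants and a β-globin poly(A) signal. This layout resembles a bidirectional Tet-responsive cassette, although no second coding sequence is annotated on the CMV-minimal side. An SV40 poly(A) signal lies downstream of EGFP but is annotated on the opposite strand. The BC190 barcode is not annotated separately; given the cloning sites, it presumably lies at or just after the 3′ end of EGFP, so that it is carried on the reporter transcript.

In use, a tetracycline-controlled transactivator released on receptor activation would induce the TRE. The barcoded EGFP transcript then provides a sequence-readable signal that can be assigned to a particular receptor in a pooled screen. The record does not state which receptor BC190 is paired with.
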