Features (pLannotate 1.2.2; 17 found; start..end, strand, type, name):
      2..55      +  CDS            lacI (fragment): lac repressor; lacI; The lac repressor binds to the lac operator to inhibit transcription in E. coli. This inhibition can be relieved by adding lactose or isopropyl-β-D-thiogalactopyranoside (IPTG).
    388..443     -  polyA_signal   β-globin poly(A) signal: rabbit β-globin polyadenylation signal (Gil and Proudfoot, 1987)
    518..640     -  CDS            HBB: HBB_COLGU - Experimental evidence at transcript level: Swiss-Prot protein existence level 2. Involved in oxygen transport from the lung to the various peripheral tissues. From Colobus guereza (Mantled guereza) (Eastern black-and-white colobus monkey).
    644..1216    -  intron         β-globin intron: intron from rabbit β-globin gene
   1312..1343    -  misc_feature   MCS (fragment): pUC18/19 multiple cloning site
   1437..1475    -  promoter       minimal CMV promoter: human cytomegalovirus (CMV) immediate early promoter
   1493..1708    -  protein_bind   tetracycline response element (fragment): contains seven copies of the tetracycline operator tetO tetracycline repressor TetR
   1708..1753    +  promoter       TRE3GV promoter (fragment): 3rd-generation Tet-responsive promoter that can be activated by binding of Tet-On® 3G, optimized for retroviral and lentiviral vectors
   1829..1856    +  misc_feature   MCS (fragment): pBluescript multiple cloning site
   1861..2580    +  CDS            EGFP: the original enhanced GFP (Yang et al., 1996) mammalian codon-optimized
   2590..2613    +  misc_feature   MCS (fragment): pBluescript multiple cloning site
   2627..2761    -  polyA_signal   SV40 poly(A) signal: SV40 polyadenylation signal
   2784..2867    -  CDS            large T antigen (fragment): large T antigen from SV40 (simian virus 40)
   2861..3091    -  CDS            str (fragment): STR_KLEPN - Protein inferred from homology: Swiss-Prot protein existence level 3. The aminoglycoside phosphotransferases achieve inactivation of their antibiotic substrates by phosphorylation. From Klebsiella pneumoniae.
   3210..3314    +  promoter       AmpR promoter: bla
   3315..4175    +  CDS            AmpR: β-lactamase; bla; confers resistance to ampicillin, carbenicillin, and related antibiotics
   4346..4934    +  rep_origin     ori: high-copy-number ColE1/pMB1/pBR322/pUC origin of replication
>Addgene plasmid #203031 | Salsa-BC190-P2H10 | addgene full sequence | sequence record 421369 | Addgene NGS Result
AGCGCCCAATACGCAAACCGCCTCTCCCCGCGCGTTGGCCGATTCATTAATGCAGTCGAGGGATCTCCAT
AAGAGAAGAGGGACAGCTATGACTGGGAGTAGTCAGGAGAGGAGGAAAAATCTGGCTAGTAAAACATGTA
AGGAAAATTTTAGGGATGTTAAAGAAAAAAATAACACAAAACAAAATATAAAAAAAATCTAACCTCAAGT
CAAGGCTTTTCTATGGAATAAGGAATGGACAGCAGGGGGCTGTTTCATATACTGATGACCTCTTTATAGC
CAACCTTTGTTCATGGCAGCCAGCATATGGGCATATGTTGCCAAACTCTAAACCAAATACTCATTCTGAT
GTTTTAAATGATTTGCCCTCCCATATGTCCTTCCGAGTGAGAGACACAAAAAATTCCAACACACTATTGC
AATGAAAATAAATTTCCTTTATTAGCCAGAAGTCAGATGCTCAAGGGGCTTCATGATGTCCCCATAATTT
TTGGCAGAGGGAAAAAGATCGATCTCAGTGGTATTTGTGAGCCAGGGCATTGGCCACACCAGCCACCACC
TTCTGATAGGCAGCCTGCACCTGAGGAGTGAATTCTTTGCCAAAATGATGAGACAGCACAACAACCAGCA
CGTTGCCCAGGAGCTGTAGGAAAGAGAAGAAGGCATGAACATGGTTAGCAGAGGGGCCCGGTTTGGACTC
AGAGTATTTTATCCTCATCTCAAACAGTGTATATCATTGTAACCATAAAGAGAAAGGCAGGATGATGACC
AGGGTGTAGTTGTTTCTACCAATAAGAATATTTCCACGCCAGCCAGAATTTATATGCAGAAATATTCTAC
CTTATCATTTAATTATAACAATTGTTCTCTAAAACTGTGCTGAAGTACAATATAATATACCCTGATTGCC
TTGAAAAAAAAGTGATTAGAGAAAGTACTTACAATCTGACAAATAAACAAAAGTGAATTTAAAAATTCGT
TACAAATGCAAGCTAAAGTTTAACGAAAAAGTTACAGAAAATGAAAAGAAAATAAGAGGAGACAATGGTT
GTCAACAGAGTAGAAAGTGAAAGAAACAAAATTATCATGAGGGTCCATGGTGATACAAGGGACATCTTCC
CATTCTAAACAACACCCTGAAAACTTTGCCCCCTCCATATAACATGAATTTTACAATAGCGAAAAAGAAA
GAACAATCAAGGGTCCCCAAACTCACCCTGAAGTTCTCAGCTCTAGAGATATCGTCGAGGCCGCGCTAGC
GTTTAAACTGTCGACCTTAATTAAGAGATCTGCTCGAGGCGCGTCAGCTGACTAGAGGATCCCCGGGTAC
CGAGCTCGAATTCGGGGCCGCGGAGGCTGGATCGGTCCCGGTGTCTTCTATGGAGGTCAAAACAGCGTGG
ATGGCGTCTCCAGGCGATCTGACGGTTCACTAAACGAGCTCTGCTTATATAGGCCTCCCACCGTACACGC
CTACCTCGACCCGGGTACCGAGCTCGACTTTCACTTTTCTCTATCACTGATAGGGAGTGGTAAACTCGAC
TTTCACTTTTCTCTATCACTGATAGGGAGTGGTAAACTCGACTTTCACTTTTCTCTATCACTGATAGGGA
GTGGTAAACTCGACTTTCACTTTTCTCTATCACTGATAGGGAGTGGTAAACTCGACTTTCACTTTTCTCT
ATCACTGATAGGGAGTGGTAAACTCGACCTATATAAGCAGAGCTCGTTTAGTGAACCGTCAGATCGCCTG
GAGACGCCATCCACGCTGTTTTGACCTCCATAGAAGACACCGGGACCGATCCAGCCTCCGCGGCCCCGAA
TTCCTGCAGCGGCCGCTCTAGAACTAGTGGATCCCCGCGGATGGTGAGCAAGGGCGAGGAGCTGTTCACC
GGGGTGGTGCCCATCCTGGTCGAGCTGGACGGCGACGTAAACGGCCACAAGTTCAGCGTGTCCGGCGAGG
GCGAGGGCGATGCCACCTACGGCAAGCTGACCCTGAAGTTCATCTGCACCACCGGCAAGCTGCCCGTGCC
CTGGCCCACCCTCGTGACCACCCTGACCTACGGCGTGCAGTGCTTCAGCCGCTACCCCGACCACATGAAG
CAGCACGACTTCTTCAAGTCCGCCATGCCCGAAGGCTACGTCCAGGAGCGCACCATCTTCTTCAAGGACG
ACGGCAACTACAAGACCCGCGCCGAGGTGAAGTTCGAGGGCGACACCCTGGTGAACCGCATCGAGCTGAA
GGGCATCGACTTCAAGGAGGACGGCAACATCCTGGGGCACAAGCTGGAGTACAACTACAACAGCCACAAC
GTCTATATCATGGCCGACAAGCAGAAGAACGGCATCAAGGTGAACTTCAAGATCCGCCACAACATCGAGG
ACGGCAGCGTGCAGCTCGCCGACCACTACCAGCAGAACACCCCCATCGGCGACGGCCCCGTGCTGCTGCC
CGACAACCACTACCTGAGCACCCAGTCCGCCCTGAGCAAAGACCCCAACGAGAAGCGCGATCACATGGTC
CTGCTGGAGTTCGTGACCGCCGCCGGGATCACTCTCGGCATGGACGAGCTGTACAAGTAAGAGTGCTTGG
GAATTCGATATCAAGCTTGTCGACCTAGTTCTAGAGGATCCAGACATGATAAGATACATTGATGAGTTTG
GACAAACCACAACTAGAATGCAGTGAAAAAAATGCTTTATTTGTGAAATTTGTGATGCTATTGCTTTATT
TGTAACCATTATAAGCTGCAATAAACAAGTTAACAACAACAATTGCATTCATTTTATGTTTCAGGTTCAG
GGGGAGGTGTGGGAGGTTTTTTAAAGCAAGTAAAACCTCTACAAATGTGGTATGGCTGATTATGATCCTG
CAAGCCTCGTCGTCCTGGCCGGACCACGCTATCTGTGCAAGGTCCCCGGCCCCGGACGCGCGCTCCATGA
GCAGAGCGCCCGCCGCCGAGGCGAAGACTCGGGCGGCGCCCTGCCCGTCCCACCAGGTCAACAGGCGGTA
ACCGGCCTCTTCATCGGGAATGCGCGCGACCTTCAGCATCGCCGGCATGTCCCCCTGGCGGACGGGAAGT
ATCCAGCTCGACCAAGCTGGCCGCGTCGAGTGAAGACGAAAGGGCCTCGTGATACGCCTATTTTTATAGG
TTAATGTCATGATAATAATGGTTTCTTAGACGTCAGGTGGCACTTTTCGGGGAAATGTGCGCGGAACCCC
TATTTGTTTATTTTTCTAAATACATTCAAATATGTATCCGCTCATGAGACAATAACCCTGATAAATGCTT
CAATAATATTGAAAAAGGAAGAGTATGAGTATTCAACATTTCCGTGTCGCCCTTATTCCCTTTTTTGCGG
CATTTTGCCTTCCTGTTTTTGCTCACCCAGAAACGCTGGTGAAAGTAAAAGATGCTGAAGATCAGTTGGG
TGCACGAGTGGGTTACATCGAACTGGATCTCAACAGCGGTAAGATCCTTGAGAGTTTTCGCCCCGAAGAA
CGTTTTCCAATGATGAGCACTTTTAAAGTTCTGCTATGTGGCGCGGTATTATCCCGTGTTGACGCCGGGC
AAGAGCAACTCGGTCGCCGCATACACTATTCTCAGAATGACTTGGTTGAGTACTCACCAGTCACAGAAAA
GCATCTTACGGATGGCATGACAGTAAGAGAATTATGCAGTGCTGCCATAACCATGAGTGATAACACTGCG
GCCAACTTACTTCTGACAACGATCGGAGGACCGAAGGAGCTAACCGCTTTTTTGCACAACATGGGGGATC
ATGTAACTCGCCTTGATCGTTGGGAACCGGAGCTGAATGAAGCCATACCAAACGACGAGCGTGACACCAC
GATGCCTGTAGCAATGGCAACAACGTTGCGCAAACTATTAACTGGCGAACTACTTACTCTAGCTTCCCGG
CAACAATTAATAGACTGGATGGAGGCGGATAAAGTTGCAGGACCACTTCTGCGCTCGGCCCTTCCGGCTG
GCTGGTTTATTGCTGATAAATCTGGAGCCGGTGAGCGTGGGTCTCGCGGTATCATTGCAGCACTGGGGCC
AGATGGTAAGCCCTCCCGTATCGTAGTTATCTACACGACGGGGAGTCAGGCAACTATGGATGAACGAAAT
AGACAGATCGCTGAGATAGGTGCCTCACTGATTAAGCATTGGTAACTGTCAGACCAAGTTTACTCATATA
TACTTTAGATTGATTTAAAACTTCATTTTTAATTTAAAAGGATCTAGGTGAAGATCCTTTTTGATAATCT
CATGACCAAAATCCCTTAACGTGAGTTTTCGTTCCACTGAGCGTCAGACCCCGTAGAAAAGATCAAAGGA
TCTTCTTGAGATCCTTTTTTTCTGCGCGTAATCTGCTGCTTGCAAACAAAAAAACCACCGCTACCAGCGG
TGGTTTGTTTGCCGGATCAAGAGCTACCAACTCTTTTTCCGAAGGTAACTGGCTTCAGCAGAGCGCAGAT
ACCAAATACTGTTCTTCTAGTGTAGCCGTAGTTAGGCCACCACTTCAAGAACTCTGTAGCACCGCCTACA
TACCTCGCTCTGCTAATCCTGTTACCAGTGGCTGCTGCCAGTGGCGATAAGTCGTGTCTTACCGGGTTGG
ACTCAAGACGATAGTTACCGGATAAGGCGCAGCGGTCGGGCTGAACGGGGGGTTCGTGCACACAGCCCAG
CTTGGAGCGAACGACCTACACCGAACTGAGATACCTACAGCGTGAGCTATGAGAAAGCGCCACGCTTCCC
GAAGGGAGAAAGGCGGACAGGTATCCGGTAAGCGGCAGGGTCGGAACAGGAGAGCGCACGAGGGAGCTTC
CAGGGGGAAACGCCTGGTATCTTTATAGTCCTGTCGGGTTTCGCCACCTCTGACTTGAGCGTCGATTTTT
GTGATGCTCGTCAGGGGGGCGGAGCCTATGGAAAAACGCCAGCAACGCGGCCTTTTTACGGTTCCTGGCC
TTTTGCTGGCCTTTTGCTCACATGTTCTTTCCTGCGTTATCCCCTGATTCTGTGGATAACCGTATTACCG
CCTTTGAGTGAGCTGATACCGCTCGCCGCAGCCGAACGACCGAGCGCAGCGAGTCAGTGAGCGAGGAAGC
GGAAG
