>Addgene plasmid #203031 | Salsa-BC190-P2H10 | depositor partial sequence | sequence record 393904 | BC190
GAGTGCTTGG
